Addgene plasmid #64095: MLS-mir-17-92-Mut20
Purpose: expresses a mutated version of mir-17-92 (mutation of miR-20 seed)
Depositing lab: Lin He. Depositing organization: University of California, Berkeley. Publication: A component of the mir-17-92 polycistronic oncomir promotes oncogene-dependent apoptosis. Olive V, Sabio E, Bennett MJ, De Jong CS, Biton A, McGann JC, Greaney SK, Sodir NM, Zhou AY, Balakrishnan A, Foth M, Luftig MA, Goga A, Speed TP, Xuan Z, Evan GI, Wan Y, Minella AC, He L. Elife. 2013 Oct 15;2:e00822. doi: 10.7554/eLife.00822. PubMed 24137534.
Backbone
  Vector backbone: pMSCV-SV40-GFP
  Backbone size w/o insert (bp): 6216
  Total vector size (bp): 7166
  Vector type: Mammalian Expression
Growth in bacteria
  Bacterial resistance: Ampicillin, 100 μg/mL
  Growth temperature: 37°C
  Growth strain: Top10
  Copy number: Unknown
Gene/Insert
  Gene/Insert name: miR-17-92
  Species: H. sapiens (human)
  Insert size (bp): 950
  Mutation: mutation of miR-20 seed sequence
  Entrez Gene: MIR17HG (a.k.a. C13orf25, FGLDS2, LINC00048, MIHG1, MIRH1, MIRHG1, NCRNA00048, miR-17-92)
  Promoter: MSCV
  Cloning method: Restriction Enzyme; 5′ cloning site Xho1 (not destroyed); 3′ cloning site EcoR1 (not destroyed)
  Sequencing primers: 5′ GCCCTCACTCCTTCTCTAGG
Terms and licenses: Academic/Nonprofit Terms; Industry Terms: Not Available to Industry
How to cite: MLS-mir-17-92-Mut20 was a gift from Lin He (Addgene plasmid # 64095 ; http://n2t.net/addgene:64095 ; RRID:Addgene_64095)
