[The description below was written by a language model from this plasmid's Addgene catalogue record.]
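Description:
MLS-mir-17-92-Mut20 is a mammalian expression plasmid built on the pMSCV-SV40-GFP backbone, a murine stem cell virus (MSCV)-derived vector. The catalogue lists the vector type only as mammalian expression, but MSCV backbones of this kind are generally designed so that the region between the viral long terminal repeats can be packaged into retroviral particles and stably integrated into target cells. The plasmid is propagated in E. coli under ampicillin selection. Its copy number is recorded as unknown, and no feature table is provided, so the origin of replication and the exact layout of other backbone elements are not stated. The total size is about 7.2 kb, of which roughly 6.2 kb is backbone.

The payload is an approximately 950 bp fragment of the human miR-17-92 polycistronic microRNA cluster (host gene MIR17HG), cloned between XhoI and EcoRI sites, both of which are retained, and driven by the MSCV promoter. The insert carries a mutation in the seed sequence of miR-20. Because the seed region determines microRNA target recognition, this change is expected to disable that component's function while leaving the remaining members of the cluster intact. As the backbone name indicates, a GFP reporter under an SV40 promoter should allow cells carrying the construct to be identified or sorted.

The construct serves to express a miR-20-deficient version of the cluster, allowing the contribution of this individual microRNA to be separated from that of its neighbours. The associated work examined how components of the mir-17-92 oncomir influence oncogene-dependent apoptosis.
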