>Addgene plasmid #64095 | MLS-mir-17-92-Mut20 | depositor partial sequence | sequence record 107228 | Insert
TTGAGGTGTTAATTCTAATTATCTATTTCAAATTTAGCAGGAAAAAAGAGAACATCACCTTGTAAAACTG
AAGATTGTGACCAGTCAGAATAATGTCAAAGTGCTTACAGTGCAGGTAGTGATATGTGCATCTACTGCAG
TGAAGGCACTTGTAGCATTATGGTGACAGCTGCCTCGGGAAGCCAAGTTGGGCTTTAAAGTGCAGGGCCT
GCTGATGTTGAGTGCTTTTTGTTCTAAGGTGCATCTAGTGCAGATAGTGAAGTAGATTAGCATCTACTGC
CCTAAGTGCTCCTTCTGGCATAAGAAGTTATGTATTCATCCAATAATTCAAGCCAAGCAAGTATATAGGT
GTTTTAATAGTTTTTGTTTGCAGTCCTCTGTTAGTTTTGCATAGTTGCACTACAAGAAGAATGTAGTTGT
GCAAATCTATGCAAAACTGATGGTGGCCTGCTATTTCCTTCAAATGAATGATTTTTACTAATTTTGTGTA
CTTTTATTGTGTCGATGTAGAATCTGCCTGGTCTATCTGATGTGACAGCTTCTGTAGCACTAATAAACAA
TAATCGCAGGTAGTGTTTAGTTATCTACTGCATTATGAGCACTTAAAGTACTGCTAGCTGTAGAACTCCA
GCTTCGGCCTGTCGCCCAATCAAACTGTCCTGTTACTGAACACTGTTCTATGGTTAGTTTTGCAGGTTTG
CATCCAGCTGTGTGATATTCTGCTGTGCAAATCCATGCAAAACTGACTGTGGTAGTGAAAAGTCTGTAGA
AAAGTAAGGGAAACTCAAACCCCTTTCTACACAGGTTGGGATCGGTTGCAATGCTGTGTTTCTGTATGGT
ATTGCACTTGTCCCGGCCTGTTGAGTTTGGTGGGGATTGTGACCAGAAGATTTTGAAAATTAAATATTAC
TGAAGATTTCGACTTCCACTGTTAAATGTACAAGATACAT
