>Addgene plasmid #64095 | MLS-mir-17-92-Mut20 | addgene partial sequence | sequence record 115906 | EGFP-N 5'-CGTCGCCGTCCAGCTCGACCAG-3'
CCCTTGCTCACCATGAGCTTTTTGCAAAAGCCTAGGCCTCCAAAAAAGCCTCCTCACTACTTCTGGAATA
GCTCAGAGGCCGAGGCGGCCTCGGCCTCTGCATAAATAAAAAAAATTAGTCAGCCATGGGGCGGAGAATG
GGCGGAACTGGGCGGAGTTAGGGGCGGGATGGGCGGAGTTAGGGGCGGGACTATGGTTGCTGACTAATTG
AGATGCATGCTTTGCATACTTCTGCCTGCTGGGGAGCCTGGGGACTTTCCACACCTGGTTGCTGACTAAT
TGAGATGCATGCTTTGCATACTTCTGCCTGCTGGGGAGCCTGGGGACTTTCCACACCCTAACTGACACAC
ATTCCACAGGGTCGACCACTGTGCTGGCGAATTCATGTATCTTGTACATTTAACAGTGGAAGTCGAAATC
TTCAGTAATATTTAATTTTCAAAATCTTCTGGTCACAATCCCCACCAAACTCAACAGGCCGGGACAAGTG
CAATACCATACAGAAACACAGCATTGCAACCGATCCCAACCTGTGTAGAAAGGGGTTTGAGTTTCCCTTA
CTTTTCTACAGACTTTTCACTACCACAGTCAGTTTTGCATGGATTTGCACAGCAGAATATCACACAGCTG
GATGCAAACCTGCAAAACTAACCATAGAACAGTGTTCAGTAACAGGACAGTTTGATTGGGCGACAGGCCG
AAGCTGGAGTTCTACAGCTAGCAGTACTTTAAGTGCTCATAATGCAGTAGATAACTAAACACTACCTGCG
ATTATTGTTTATTAGTGCTACAGAAGCTGTCACATCAGATAGACCAGGCAGATTCTACATCGACACAATA
AAAGTACACAAAA
