>Addgene plasmid #64095 | MLS-mir-17-92-Mut20 | addgene partial sequence | sequence record 115907 | pLXSN5 5'-CCCTTGAACCTCCTCGTTCGACC-3'
CCCTCACTCCTTCTCTAGGCGCCGGAATTAGATCTCTCGAGTTGAGGTGTTAATTCTAATTATCTATTTC
AAATTTAGCAGGAAAAAAGAGAACATCACCTTGTAAAACTGAAGATTGTGACCAGTCAGAATAATGTCAA
AGTGCTTACAGTGCAGGTAGTGATATGTGCATCTACTGCAGTGAAGGCACTTGTAGCATTATGGTGACAG
CTGCCTCGGGAAGCCAAGTTGGGCTTTAAAGTGCAGGGCCTGCTGATGTTGAGTGCTTTTTGTTCTAAGG
TGCATCTAGTGCAGATAGTGAAGTAGATTAGCATCTACTGCCCTAAGTGCTCCTTCTGGCATAAGAAGTT
ATGTATTCATCCAATAATTCAAGCCAAGCAAGTATATAGGTGTTTTAATAGTTTTTGTTTGCAGTCCTCT
GTTAGTTTTGCATAGTTGCACTACAAGAAGAATGTAGTTGTGCAAATCTATGCAAAACTGATGGTGGCCT
GCTATTTCCTTCAAATGAATGATTTTTACTAATTTTGTGTACTTTTATTGTGTCGATGTAGAATCTGCCT
GGTCTATCTGATGTGACAGCTTCTGTAGCACTAATAAACAATAATCGCAGGTAGTGTTTAGTTATCTACT
GCATTATGAGCACTTAAAGTACTGCTAGCTGTAGAACTCCAGCTTCGGCCTGTCGCCCAATCAAACTGTC
CTGTTACTGAACACTGTTCTATGGTTAGTTTTGCAGGTTTGCATCCAGCTGTGTGATATTCTGCTGTGCA
AATCCATGCAAAACTGACTGTGGTAGTGAAAAGTCTGTAGAAAAGTAAGG
